Addgene plasmid #59894: sgFFL_7x_Bulge
Purpose: synthetic autoregulatory gene circuit made by inserting an intron containing the mouse mir-124–3 gene into mCherry. Contains the miR-124-regulated 3′UTR of the Vamp3 gene with seven bulge target sites
Depositing lab: Georg Seelig. Depositing organization: University of Washington. Publication: MicroRNA-based single-gene circuits buffer protein synthesis rates against perturbations. Strovas TJ, Rosenberg AB, Kuypers BE, Muscat RA, Seelig G. ACS Synth Biol. 2014 May 16;3(5):324-31. doi: 10.1021/sb4001867. Epub 2014 Jan 30. PubMed 24847681.
Backbone
  Vector backbone: pcDNA5 FRT/TO
  Vector type: Mammalian Expression
  Selectable markers: Hygromycin
Growth in bacteria
  Bacterial resistance: Ampicillin, 100 μg/mL
  Growth temperature: 37°C
  Growth strain: DH5alpha
  Copy number: Unknown
Gene/Insert
  Gene/Insert name: mCherry with intron containing the mouse mir-124–3
  Species: Synthetic
  Mutation: VAMP 3 UTR--has seven bulge targets (fully complementary except central three nucleotides)
  Promoter: doxycycline (Dox)-inducible promoter (CMV/TO)
  Tag / fusion protein: PEST (C terminal on insert); VAMP 3 UTR (C terminal on insert)
  Cloning method: Unknown
  Sequencing primers: 5′ mCherry-F; 3′ BGHrev
Terms and licenses: Academic/Nonprofit Terms; Industry Terms: Not Available to Industry
Depositor comments: To create a repressive regulatory link between the miRNA and the mCherry transcript, we added a truncated version of the mir-124-regulated 3′UTR of the Vamp3 gene to the mRNA. This 3′UTR contains one 6-mer and three 7-mer target sites complementary to the mir-124 seed region (nucleotides 2−8 from the 5′ end of the miRNA). To better observe the dynamics of gene expression, we destabilized the mCherry protein using a standard PEST degradation tag.
How to cite: sgFFL_7x_Bulge was a gift from Georg Seelig (Addgene plasmid # 59894 ; http://n2t.net/addgene:59894 ; RRID:Addgene_59894)
