[The description below was written by a language model from this plasmid's Addgene catalogue record and pLannotate feature annotations shown in this document.]
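Description:
sgFFL_7x_Bulge is a mammalian expression plasmid built on the pcDNA5 FRT/TO backbone that carries a synthetic single-gene, microRNA-based autoregulatory circuit. It is propagated in E. coli through a high-copy ColE1/pUC-type origin with ampicillin selection (AmpR). The backbone also supplies an FRT site directly upstream of a hygromycin resistance coding sequence that has only a vestigial SV40 promoter fragment nearby. In this vector family, that arrangement permits FLP-mediated integration at a genomic FRT landing site and hygromycin selection of stable lines.

The payload is driven by the CMV enhancer/promoter followed by tet operator sites (CMV/TO), so expression is repressed by Tet repressor and induced with doxycycline in suitable host cells. The reporter is mCherry split by an intron: the feature table shows two red fluorescent protein fragments (annotated by homology to mRFP1.2 and PSmOrange) flanking chimeric intron sequences that enclose the mouse mir-124-3 precursor. The annotation also detects a human histone H2B coding sequence just upstream of the mCherry segment. This suggests a nuclear-localised fusion, although the catalogue entry does not mention it. A C-terminal PEST degradation tag (annotated as the ornithine decarboxylase-derived portion of d1EGFP) destabilises the protein so that expression dynamics are easier to follow. Downstream lies a truncated Vamp3 3′UTR, which in this variant carries seven "bulge" miR-124 target sites, fully complementary except for the central three nucleotides, followed by the bGH polyadenylation signal.

Each transcript therefore yields both the spliced mRNA and the miRNA that represses it. The depositors used this design to study how such circuits buffer protein synthesis rates against perturbations.
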