Features (pLannotate 1.2.2; 28 found; start..end, strand, type, name):
     28..80      -  misc_feature   bom (fragment): basis of mobility region from pBR322
    235..614     +  enhancer       CMV enhancer: human cytomegalovirus immediate early enhancer
    615..818     +  promoter       CMV promoter: human cytomegalovirus (CMV) immediate early promoter
    820..839     +  promoter       PLtetO-1 promoter (fragment): modified phage lambda PL promoter with tet operator sites (Lutz and Bujard, 1997)
    841..860     +  promoter       PLtetO-1 promoter (fragment): modified phage lambda PL promoter with tet operator sites (Lutz and Bujard, 1997)
    868..901     +  promoter       TRE3GV promoter (fragment): 3rd-generation Tet-responsive promoter that can be activated by binding of Tet-On® 3G, optimized for retroviral and lentiviral vectors
    992..1369    +  CDS            H2B: human histone H2B; HIST1H2BJ
   1368..1384    -  misc_feature   MCS (fragment): pUC18/19 multiple cloning site
   1394..1972    +  CDS            mRFP1.2 (fragment): mRFP1.2 is a basic (constitutively fluorescent) red fluorescent protein, derived from Discosoma sp..
   1973..2128    +  intron         chimeric intron (fragment): chimera between introns from adenovirus and immunoglobulin heavy chain genes
   2345..2424    +  ncRNA          mir-124: Accession: RF00239 - mir-124 microRNA precursor family
   2727..2804    +  intron         chimeric intron (fragment): chimera between introns from adenovirus and immunoglobulin heavy chain genes
   2796..2933    +  CDS            PSmOrange (fragment): PSmOrange is a photoconvertible orange fluorescent protein published in 2011, derived from Discosoma sp.. It has high acid sensitivity.
   2972..3095    +  CDS            d1EGFP (fragment): EGFP destabilized by fusion to a mutated version of residues 422-461 of mouse ornithine decarboxylase, giving an in vivo half-life of ~1 hour mammalian codon-optimized
   3421..3645    +  polyA_signal   bGH poly(A) signal: bovine growth hormone polyadenylation signal
   3649..3670    +  promoter       SV40 promoter (fragment): SV40 enhancer and early promoter
   3691..3924    +  rep_origin     f1 ori (fragment) (sequence partly withheld): f1 bacteriophage origin of replication; arrow indicates direction of (+) strand synthesis
   3929..3976    +  protein_bind   FRT: FLP-mediated recombination occurs in the 8-bp core sequence TCTAGAAA (Turan and Bode, 2011). FLP recombinase from the Saccharomyces cerevisiae 2μ plasmid
   3984..5006    +  CDS            HygR: aminoglycoside phosphotransferase from E. coli; aph(4)-Ia; confers resistance to hygromycin
   5016..5141    +  CDS            ble (fragment): BLE_KLEPN - Experimental evidence at protein level: Swiss-Prot protein existence level 1. Binding protein with a strong affinity to the bleomycin family of antibiotics. Binds to CL990; an antimitotic-antibiotic compound. From Klebsiella pneumoniae.
   5136..5257    +  polyA_signal   SV40 poly(A) signal: SV40 polyadenylation signal
   5330..5346    -  protein_bind   lac operator: The lac repressor binds to the lac operator to inhibit transcription in E. coli. This inhibition can be relieved by adding lactose or isopropyl-β-D-thiogalactopyranoside (IPTG). lac repressor encoded by lacI
   5354..5384    -  promoter       lac promoter: promoter for the E. coli lac operon
   5399..5420    -  protein_bind   CAP binding site: CAP binding activates transcription in the presence of cAMP. E. coli catabolite activator protein
   5433..5525    -  CDS            lacI (fragment): lac repressor; lacI; The lac repressor binds to the lac operator to inhibit transcription in E. coli. This inhibition can be relieved by adding lactose or isopropyl-β-D-thiogalactopyranoside (IPTG).
   5708..6296    -  rep_origin     ori: high-copy-number ColE1/pMB1/pBR322/pUC origin of replication
   6467..7327    -  CDS            AmpR: β-lactamase; bla; confers resistance to ampicillin, carbenicillin, and related antibiotics
   7328..7432    -  promoter       AmpR promoter: bla
>Addgene plasmid #59894 | sgFFL_7x_Bulge | depositor full sequence | sequence record 108252 | sgFFL_7x_Bulge sequence 7463 bps
GACGGATCGGGAGATCTCCCGATCCCCTATGGTGCACTCTCAGTACAATCTGCTCTGATGCCGCATAGTT
AAGCCAGTATCTGCTCCCTGCTTGTGTGTTGGAGGTCGCTGAGTAGTGCGCGAGCAAAATTTAAGCTACA
ACAAGGCAAGGCTTGACCGACAATTGCATGAAGAATCTGCTTAGGGTTAGGCGTTTTGCGCTGCTTCGCG
ATGTACGGGCCAGATATACGCGTTGACATTGATTATTGACTAGTTATTAATAGTAATCAATTACGGGGTC
ATTAGTTCATAGCCCATATATGGAGTTCCGCGTTACATAACTTACGGTAAATGGCCCGCCTGGCTGACCG
CCCAACGACCCCCGCCCATTGACGTCAATAATGACGTATGTTCCCATAGTAACGCCAATAGGGACTTTCC
ATTGACGTCAATGGGTGGAGTATTTACGGTAAACTGCCCACTTGGCAGTACATCAAGTGTATCATATGCC
AAGTACGCCCCCTATTGACGTCAATGACGGTAAATGGCCCGCCTGGCATTATGCCCAGTACATGACCTTA
TGGGACTTTCCTACTTGGCAGTACATCTACGTATTAGTCATCGCTATTACCATGGTGATGCGGTTTTGGC
AGTACATCAATGGGCGTGGATAGCGGTTTGACTCACGGGGATTTCCAAGTCTCCACCCCATTGACGTCAA
TGGGAGTTTGTTTTGGCACCAAAATCAACGGGACTTTCCAAAATGTCGTAACAACTCCGCCCCATTGACG
CAAATGGGCGGTAGGCGTGTACGGTGGGAGGTCTATATAAGCAGAGCTCTCCCTATCAGTGATAGAGATC
TCCCTATCAGTGATAGAGATCGTCGACGAGCTCGTTTAGTGAACCGTCAGATCGCCTGGAGACGCCATCC
ACGCTGTTTTGACCTCCATAGAAGACACCGGGACCGATCCAGCCTCCGGACTCTAGCGTTTAAACTTAAG
CTTTCGCCACCATGCCAGAGCCAGCGAAGTCTGCTCCCGCCCCGAAAAAGGGCTCCAAGAAGGCGGTGAC
TAAGGCGCAGAAGAAAGGCGGCAAGAAGCGCAAGCGCAGCCGCAAGGAGAGCTATTCCATCTATGTGTAC
AAGGTTCTGAAGCAGGTCCACCCTGACACCGGCATTTCGTCCAAGGCCATGGGCATCATGAATTCGTTTG
TGAACGACATTTTCGAGCGCATCGCAGGTGAGGCTTCCCGCCTGGCGCATTACAACAAGCGCTCGACCAT
CACCTCCAGGGAGATCCAGACGGCCGTGCGCCTGCTGCTGCCTGGGGAGTTGGCCAAGCACGCCGTGTCC
GAGGGTACTAAGGCCATCACCAAGTACACCAGCGCTAAGGATCCCCGGGTACCGGTCGCCACCATGGTGA
GCAAGGGCGAGGAGGATAACATGGCCATCATCAAGGAGTTCATGCGCTTCAAGGTGCACATGGAGGGCTC
CGTGAACGGCCACGAGTTCGAGATCGAGGGCGAGGGCGAGGGCCGCCCCTACGAGGGCACCCAGACCGCC
AAGCTGAAGGTGACCAAGGGTGGCCCCCTGCCCTTCGCCTGGGACATCCTGTCCCCTCAGTTCATGTACG
GCTCCAAGGCCTACGTGAAGCACCCCGCCGACATCCCCGACTACTTGAAGCTGTCCTTCCCCGAGGGCTT
CAAGTGGGAGCGCGTGATGAACTTCGAGGACGGCGGCGTGGTGACCGTGACCCAGGACTCCTCCCTGCAG
GACGGCGAGTTCATCTACAAGGTGAAGCTGCGCGGCACCAACTTCCCCTCCGACGGCCCCGTAATGCAGA
AGAAGACCATGGGCTGGGAGGCCTCCTCCGAGCGGATGTACCCCGAGGACGGCGCCCTGAAGGGCGAGAT
CAAGCAGAGGCTGAAGCTGAAGGACGGCGGCCACTACGACGCTGAGGTCAAGACCACCTACAAGGCCAAG
AAGCCCGTGCAGGTGAGTACTCCCTCTCAAAAGCGGGCATGACTTCTGCGCTAAGATTGTCAGTTTCCAA
AAACGAGGAGGATTTGATATTCACCTGGCCCGCGGTGATGCCTTTGAGGGTGGCCGCGTCCATCTGGTCA
GAAAAGACAATCTTTTTGTTGTCAAGCTGTTTGACTCATGCACCCGCTACTCTTCAACCTTGCAGACTAA
TTAATGGCAACTCTGACAGATGTGGCGGGAGGAAAGCTGAGGTGGGAGTACTGCTCAGAGCTACAACTCT
AGGAGTAGGGACTCCAAGCCTAGAGCTCCAAGAGAGGGTGAAGGGCAGGGAGAAAATTATAGTAATAGTT
GCAATGAGTCACTTGCTTCTAGATCAAGATCAGAGACTCTGCTCTCCGTGTTCACAGCGGACCTTGATTT
AATGTCATACAATTAAGGCACGCGGTGAATGCCAAGAGCGGAGCCTACGGCTGCACTTGAAGGACATCCG
AGAGAAGTTAGGAAGGGTGGGGAGAAACAATTCTAGAATGAACCCATCCTGTGCGACACAAGGACCCCTC
GCATTGATTCAAAATCTTTAGAATACAAGACAGTCAAATGTTTTTCAGCGAGAATCTGGGAAATCCGCAT
GCATACTCCCAAGGGGAATATTAGAGGTTTCATTGACAGCTGTCAGGAGAGCTGTAGTTCCCATTGGTGC
AAACGGTCTAAGAGATGGCACTCAGAGAGTGCTGGCCTTTTCCAAATACTAGTCATATGCGGCCGCAGCT
TGAGGTGTGACAGGCTTGAGATCTGGCCATACACTTGAGTGACAATGACATCCACTTTGCCTTTCTCTCC
ACAGCTGCCCGGCGCCTACAACGTCAACATCAAGTTGGACATCACCTCCCACAACGAGGACTACACCATC
GTGGAACAGTACGAACGCGCCGAGGGCCGCCACTCCACCGGCGGCATGGACGAGCTGTACAAGTCTGACC
TTGATATCCAGCACAGTGGCGGCCGCTCGAGTAGCCATGGCTTCCCGCCGGCGGTGGCGGCGCAGGATGA
TGGCACGCTGCCCATGTCTTGTGCCCAGGAGAGCGGGATGGACCGTCACCCTGCAGCCTGTGCTTCTGCT
AGGATCAATGTGTAGTAATGAGTTTAAGGCGCGCGGCTCTAGAGCACCGATGAAACTGAAGCCCGATATT
CAGGATCTTAGAGACGCCTGCCACAACAGCAGTAGGCATTCATTTGTGCCTTACTGGGCATTCAAAAGTG
CCTTATGTGGCATTCAAATGTGCCTTATCTGGCATTCATATGTGCCTTACATGGCATTCAATTGTGCCTT
AGCGGGCATTCAAGAGTGCCTTACAGGCATTCAATCGTGCCTTACGTTTGGAGTTGAAAGCTAACTAATG
GAGGTGGATGTTGTCACTCAAGATGACTTGTTGTCGTTTAAACCCGCTGATCAGCCTCGACTGTGCCTTC
TAGTTGCCAGCCATCTGTTGTTTGCCCCTCCCCCGTGCCTTCCTTGACCCTGGAAGGTGCCACTCCCACT
GTCCTTTCCTAATAAAATGAGGAAATTGCATCGCATTGTCTGAGTAGGTGTCATTCTATTCTGGGGGGTG
GGGTGGGGCAGGACAGCAAGGGGGAGGATTGGGAAGACAATAGCAGGCATGCTGGGGATGCGGTGGGCTC
TATGGCTTCTGAGGCGGAAAGAACCAGCTGGGGCTCTAGGGGGTATCCCC
[124 nt withheld, positions 3691-3814]
C
[91 nt withheld, positions 3816-3906]
AGGGTGATGGTTCACGTACCTAGAAGTTCCTATTCCGAAGTTCCTATTCTCTAGAAAGTATAGGAACTTC
CTTGGCCAAAAAGCCTGAACTCACCGCGACGTCTGTCGAGAAGTTTCTGATCGAAAAGTTCGACAGCGTC
TCCGACCTGATGCAGCTCTCGGAGGGCGAAGAATCTCGTGCTTTCAGCTTCGATGTAGGAGGGCGTGGAT
ATGTCCTGCGGGTAAATAGCTGCGCCGATGGTTTCTACAAAGATCGTTATGTTTATCGGCACTTTGCATC
GGCCGCGCTCCCGATTCCGGAAGTGCTTGACATTGGGGAATTCAGCGAGAGCCTGACCTATTGCATCTCC
CGCCGTGCACAGGGTGTCACGTTGCAAGACCTGCCTGAAACCGAACTGCCCGCTGTTCTGCAGCCGGTCG
CGGAGGCCATGGATGCGATCGCTGCGGCCGATCTTAGCCAGACGAGCGGGTTCGGCCCATTCGGACCGCA
AGGAATCGGTCAATACACTACATGGCGTGATTTCATATGCGCGATTGCTGATCCCCATGTGTATCACTGG
CAAACTGTGATGGACGACACCGTCAGTGCGTCCGTCGCGCAGGCTCTCGATGAGCTGATGCTTTGGGCCG
AGGACTGCCCCGAAGTCCGGCACCTCGTGCACGCGGATTTCGGCTCCAACAATGTCCTGACGGACAATGG
CCGCATAACAGCGGTCATTGACTGGAGCGAGGCGATGTTCGGGGATTCCCAATACGAGGTCGCCAACATC
TTCTTCTGGAGGCCGTGGTTGGCTTGTATGGAGCAGCAGACGCGCTACTTCGAGCGGAGGCATCCGGAGC
TTGCAGGATCGCCGCGGCTCCGGGCGTATATGCTCCGCATTGGTCTTGACCAACTCTATCAGAGCTTGGT
TGACGGCAATTTCGATGATGCAGCTTGGGCGCAGGGTCGATGCGACGCAATCGTCCGATCCGGAGCCGGG
ACTGTCGGGCGTACACAAATCGCCCGCAGAAGCGCGGCCGTCTGGACCGATGGCTGTGTAGAAGTACTCG
CCGATAGTGGAAACCGACGCCCCAGCACTCGTCCGAGGGCAAAGGAATAGCACGTACTACGAGATTTCGA
TTCCACCGCCGCCTTCTATGAAAGGTTGGGCTTCGGAATCGTTTTCCGGGACGCCGGCTGGATGATCCTC
CAGCGCGGGGATCTCATGCTGGAGTTCTTCGCCCACCCCAACTTGTTTATTGCAGCTTATAATGGTTACA
AATAAAGCAATAGCATCACAAATTTCACAAATAAAGCATTTTTTTCACTGCATTCTAGTTGTGGTTTGTC
CAAACTCATCAATGTATCTTATCATGTCTGTATACCGTCGACCTCTAGCTAGAGCTTGGCGTAATCATGG
TCATAGCTGTTTCCTGTGTGAAATTGTTATCCGCTCACAATTCCACACAACATACGAGCCGGAAGCATAA
AGTGTAAAGCCTGGGGTGCCTAATGAGTGAGCTAACTCACATTAATTGCGTTGCGCTCACTGCCCGCTTT
CCAGTCGGGAAACCTGTCGTGCCAGCTGCATTAATGAATCGGCCAACGCGCGGGGAGAGGCGGTTTGCGT
ATTGGGCGCTCTTCCGCTTCCTCGCTCACTGACTCGCTGCGCTCGGTCGTTCGGCTGCGGCGAGCGGTAT
CAGCTCACTCAAAGGCGGTAATACGGTTATCCACAGAATCAGGGGATAACGCAGGAAAGAACATGTGAGC
AAAAGGCCAGCAAAAGGCCAGGAACCGTAAAAAGGCCGCGTTGCTGGCGTTTTTCCATAGGCTCCGCCCC
CCTGACGAGCATCACAAAAATCGACGCTCAAGTCAGAGGTGGCGAAACCCGACAGGACTATAAAGATACC
AGGCGTTTCCCCCTGGAAGCTCCCTCGTGCGCTCTCCTGTTCCGACCCTGCCGCTTACCGGATACCTGTC
CGCCTTTCTCCCTTCGGGAAGCGTGGCGCTTTCTCATAGCTCACGCTGTAGGTATCTCAGTTCGGTGTAG
GTCGTTCGCTCCAAGCTGGGCTGTGTGCACGAACCCCCCGTTCAGCCCGACCGCTGCGCCTTATCCGGTA
ACTATCGTCTTGAGTCCAACCCGGTAAGACACGACTTATCGCCACTGGCAGCAGCCACTGGTAACAGGAT
TAGCAGAGCGAGGTATGTAGGCGGTGCTACAGAGTTCTTGAAGTGGTGGCCTAACTACGGCTACACTAGA
AGAACAGTATTTGGTATCTGCGCTCTGCTGAAGCCAGTTACCTTCGGAAAAAGAGTTGGTAGCTCTTGAT
CCGGCAAACAAACCACCGCTGGTAGCGGTGGTTTTTTTGTTTGCAAGCAGCAGATTACGCGCAGAAAAAA
AGGATCTCAAGAAGATCCTTTGATCTTTTCTACGGGGTCTGACGCTCAGTGGAACGAAAACTCACGTTAA
GGGATTTTGGTCATGAGATTATCAAAAAGGATCTTCACCTAGATCCTTTTAAATTAAAAATGAAGTTTTA
AATCAATCTAAAGTATATATGAGTAAACTTGGTCTGACAGTTACCAATGCTTAATCAGTGAGGCACCTAT
CTCAGCGATCTGTCTATTTCGTTCATCCATAGTTGCCTGACTCCCCGTCGTGTAGATAACTACGATACGG
GAGGGCTTACCATCTGGCCCCAGTGCTGCAATGATACCGCGAGACCCACGCTCACCGGCTCCAGATTTAT
CAGCAATAAACCAGCCAGCCGGAAGGGCCGAGCGCAGAAGTGGTCCTGCAACTTTATCCGCCTCCATCCA
GTCTATTAATTGTTGCCGGGAAGCTAGAGTAAGTAGTTCGCCAGTTAATAGTTTGCGCAACGTTGTTGCC
ATTGCTACAGGCATCGTGGTGTCACGCTCGTCGTTTGGTATGGCTTCATTCAGCTCCGGTTCCCAACGAT
CAAGGCGAGTTACATGATCCCCCATGTTGTGCAAAAAAGCGGTTAGCTCCTTCGGTCCTCCGATCGTTGT
CAGAAGTAAGTTGGCCGCAGTGTTATCACTCATGGTTATGGCAGCACTGCATAATTCTCTTACTGTCATG
CCATCCGTAAGATGCTTTTCTGTGACTGGTGAGTACTCAACCAAGTCATTCTGAGAATAGTGTATGCGGC
GACCGAGTTGCTCTTGCCCGGCGTCAATACGGGATAATACCGCGCCACATAGCAGAACTTTAAAAGTGCT
CATCATTGGAAAACGTTCTTCGGGGCGAAAACTCTCAAGGATCTTACCGCTGTTGAGATCCAGTTCGATG
TAACCCACTCGTGCACCCAACTGATCTTCAGCATCTTTTACTTTCACCAGCGTTTCTGGGTGAGCAAAAA
CAGGAAGGCAAAATGCCGCAAAAAAGGGAATAAGGGCGACACGGAAATGTTGAATACTCATACTCTTCCT
TTTTCAATATTATTGAAGCATTTATCAGGGTTATTGTCTCATGAGCGGATACATATTTGAATGTATTTAG
AAAAATAAACAAATAGGGGTTCCGCGCACATTTCCCCGAAAAGTGCCACCTGACGTC
