>Addgene plasmid #59894 | sgFFL_7x_Bulge | addgene partial sequence | sequence record 100574 | CMV-F 5'-CGCAAATGGGCGGTAGGCGTG-3'
GCAGAGCTCTCCCTATCAGTGATAGAGATCTCCCTATCAGTGATAGAGATCGTCGACGAGCTCGTTTAGT
GAACCGTCAGATCGCCTGGAGACGCCATCCACGCTGTTTTGACCTCCATAGAAGACACCGGGACCGATCC
AGCCTCCGGACTCTAGCGTTTAAACTTAAGCTTTCGCCACCATGCCAGAGCCAGCGAAGTCTGCTCCCGC
CCCGAAAAAGGGCTCCAAGAAGGCGGTGACTAAGGCGCAGAAGAAAGGCGGCAAGAAGCGCAAGCGCAGC
CGCAAGGAGAGCTATTCCATCTATGTGTACAAGGTTCTGAAGCAGGTCCACCCTGACACCGGCATTTCGT
CCAAGGCCATGGGCATCATGAATTCGTTTGTGAACGACATTTTCGAGCGCATCGCAGGTGAGGCTTCCCG
CCTGGCGCATTACAACAAGCGCTCGACCATCACCTCCAGGGAGATCCAGACGGCCGTGCGCCTGCTGCTG
CCTGGGGAGTTGGCCAAGCACGCCGTGTCCGAGGGTACTAAGGCCATCACCAAGTACACCAGCGCTAAGG
ATCCCCGGGTACCGGTCGCCACCATGGTGAGCAAGGGCGAGGAGGATAACATGGCCATCATCAAGGAGTT
CATGCGCTTCAAGGTGCACATGGAGGGCTCCGTGAACGGCCACGAGTTCGAGATCGAGGGCGAGGGCGAG
GGCCGCCCCTACGAGGGCACCCAGACCGCCAAGCTGAAGGTGACCAAGGGTGGCCCCCTGCCCTTCGCCT
GGG
