>Addgene plasmid #59894 | sgFFL_7x_Bulge | addgene partial sequence | sequence record 100576 | BGH-rev 5'-TAGAAGGCACAGTCGAGG-3'
AGAAACAATTCTAGAATGAACCCATCCTGTGCGACACAAGGACCCCTCGCATTGATTCAAAATCTTTAGA
ATACAAGACAGTCAAATGTTTTTCAGCGAGAATCTGGGAAATCCGCATGCATACTCCCAAGGGGAATATT
AGAGGTTTCATTGACAGCTGTCAGGAGAGCTGTAGTTCCCATTGGTGCAAACGGTCTAAGAGATGGCACT
CAGAGAGTGCTGGCCTTTTCCAAATACTAGTCATATGCGGCCGCAGCTTGAGGTGTGACAGGCTTGAGAT
CTGGCCATACACTTGAGTGACAATGACATCCACTTTGCCTTTCTCTCCACAGCTGCCCGGCGCCTACAAC
GTCAACATCAAGTTGGACATCACCTCCCACAACGAGGACTACACCATCGTGGAACAGTACGAACGCGCCG
AGGGCCGCCACTCCACCGGCGGCATGGACGAGCTGTACAAGTCTGACCTTGATATCCAGCACAGTGGCGG
CCGCTCGAGTAGCCATGGCTTCCCGCCGGCGGTGGCGGCGCAGGATGATGGCACGCTGCCCATGTCTTGT
GCCCAGGAGAGCGGGATGGACCGTCACCCTGCAGCCTGTGCTTCTGCTAGGATCAATGTGTAGTAATGAG
TTTAAGGCGCGCGGCTCTAGAGCACCGATGAAACTGAAGCCCGATATTCAGGATCTTAGAGACGCCTGCC
ACAACAGCAGTAGGCATTCATTTGTGCCTTACTGGGCATTCAAAAGTGCCTTATGTGGCATTCAAATGTG
CCTTATCTGGCATTCATATGTGCCTTACATGGCATTCAATTGTGCCTTAGCGGGCATTCAAGAGTGCCTT
ACAGGCATTCAATCGTGCCTTACGTTTGGAGTTGAAAGCTAACTAATGGAGGTGGATGTTGTCACTCAAG
ATGAC
