>Addgene plasmid #59894 | sgFFL_7x_Bulge | addgene partial sequence | sequence record 100578 | mCherry-F 5'-ccccgtaatgcagaagaaga-3'
GAGGACGGCGCCCTGAAGGGCGAGATCAAGCAGAGGCTGAAGCTGAAGGACGGCGGCCACTACGACGCTG
AGGTCAAGACCACCTACAAGGCCAAGAAGCCCGTGCAGGTGAGTACTCCCTCTCAAAAGCGGGCATGACT
TCTGCGCTAAGATTGTCAGTTTCCAAAAACGAGGAGGATTTGATATTCACCTGGCCCGCGGTGATGCCTT
TGAGGGTGGCCGCGTCCATCTGGTCAGAAAAGACAATCTTTTTGTTGTCAAGCTGTTTGACTCATGCACC
CGCTACTCTTCAACCTTGCAGACTAATTAATGGCAACTCTGACAGATGTGGCGGGAGGAAAGCTGAGGTG
GGAGTACTGCTCAGAGCTACAACTCTAGGAGTAGGGACTCCAAGCCTAGAGCTCCAAGAGAGGGTGAAGG
GCAGGGAGAAAATTATAGTAATAGTTGCAATGAGTCACTTGCTTCTAGATCAAGATCAGAGACTCTGCTC
TCCGTGTTCACAGCGGACCTTGATTTAATGTCATACAATTAAGGCACGCGGTGAATGCCAAGAGCGGAGC
CTACGGCTGCACTTGAAGGACATCCGAGAGAAGTTAGGAAGGGTGGGGAGAAACAATTCTAGAATGAACC
CATCCTGTGCGACACAAGGACCCCTCGCATTGATTCAAAATCTTTAGAATACAAGACAGTCAAATGTTTT
TCAGCGAGAATCTGGGAAATCCGCATGCATACTCCCAAGGGGAATATTAGAGGTTTCATTGACAGCTGTC
AGGAGAGCTGTAGTTCCCATTGGTGCAAACGGTCTAAG
